Addgene plasmid #56634: YPet-EB3-7
Purpose: Localization: MT End Binding Protein, Excitation: 513, Emission: 527
Depositing lab: Michael Davidson. Depositing organization: Florida State University, Tallahassee. Publication: Advances in fluorescent protein technology. Shaner NC, Patterson GH, Davidson MW. J Cell Sci. 2007 Dec 15;120(Pt 24):4247-60 10.1242/jcs.005801 PubMed 18057027.
Backbone
  Vector backbone: YPet
  Backbone size w/o insert (bp): 4750
  Vector type: Mammalian Expression
  Selectable markers: Neomycin (select with G418)
Growth in bacteria
  Bacterial resistance: Kanamycin, 50 μg/mL
  Growth temperature: 37°C
  Growth strain: DH5alpha
  Copy number: High Copy
Gene/Insert
  Gene/Insert name: EB3 (alt name: NM_012326.2)
  Species: H. sapiens (human)
  Entrez Gene: MAPRE3 (a.k.a. EB3, EBF3, EBF3-S, RP3)
  Promoter: CMV
  Tag / fusion protein: YPet (C terminal on backbone)
  Cloning method: Unknown
  Sequencing primers: 5′ CMV-F; 3′ SV40pA-R
Terms and licenses: Academic/Nonprofit Terms; Industry Terms
Depositor comments: . Excitation = 513; Emission = 527
How to cite: YPet-EB3-7 was a gift from Michael Davidson (Addgene plasmid # 56634 ; http://n2t.net/addgene:56634 ; RRID:Addgene_56634)
