[The description below was written by a language model from this plasmid's Addgene catalogue record.]
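Description:
YPet-EB3-7 is a mammalian expression plasmid that produces human EB3 (the microtubule end-binding protein encoded by MAPRE3) fused to the yellow fluorescent protein YPet. It is built on a YPet backbone of about 4.75 kb before insertion. It is maintained in E. coli as a high-copy plasmid under kanamycin selection, and it carries a neomycin resistance marker so that transfected mammalian cells can be selected with G418. The record does not list the origins of replication or provide a feature table, so the detailed layout of the backbone cannot be confirmed from the information given.

Expression of the fusion is driven by the CMV promoter, a strong constitutive promoter in most mammalian cell lines. The use of an SV40 polyA reverse sequencing primer suggests that an SV40 polyadenylation signal lies downstream of the coding region. The YPet tag is supplied by the backbone and is recorded as C-terminal, meaning EB3 sits upstream with the fluorescent protein attached to its carboxyl end. The "7" in the name probably refers to a linker between the two parts, but the record does not explain it, and the cloning method is listed as unknown.

The stated purpose is localization. EB3 associates with microtubule ends, so the fusion serves as a fluorescent marker for these structures in imaging experiments. The record gives an excitation maximum of 513 nm and an emission maximum of 527 nm. The plasmid belongs to a collection of fluorescent protein fusions associated with a review of fluorescent protein technology.
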