>Addgene plasmid #56634 | YPet-EB3-7 | depositor partial sequence | sequence record 87523 | insert sequence
ATCCGCTAGCGCTACCGGACTCAGATCTCGAGCTCAAGCTTCGAATTCTGCAGTCGACTGCCACCATGGC
CGTCAATGTGTACTCCACATCTGTGACCAGTGAAAATCTGAGTCGCCATGATATGCTTGCATGGGTCAAC
GACTCCCTGCACCTCAACTATACCAAGATAGAACAGCTTTGTTCAGGGGCAGCCTACTGCCAGTTCATGG
ACATGCTCTTCCCCGGCTGTGTGCACTTGAGGAAAGTGAAGTTCCAGGCCAAACTAGAGCATGAATACAT
CCACAACTTCAAGGTGCTGCAAGCAGCTTTCAAGAAGATGGGTGTTGACAAAATCATTCCTGTAGAGAAA
TTAGTGAAAGGAAAATTCCAAGATAATTTTGAGTTTATTCAGTGGTTTAAGAAATTCTTTGACGCAAACT
ATGATGGAAAGGATTACAACCCTCTGCTGGCGCGGCAGGGCCAGGACGTAGCGCCACCTCCTAACCCAGG
TGATCAGATCTTCAACAAATCCAAGAAACTCATTGGCACAGCAGTTCCACAGAGGACGTCCCCCACAGGC
CCAAAAAACATGCAGACCTCTGGCCGGCTGAGCAATGTGGCCCCCCCCTGCATTCTCCGGAAGAATCCTC
CATCAGCCCGAAATGGCGGCCATGAGACTGATGCCCAAATTCTTGAACTCAACCAACAGCTGGTGGACTT
GAAGCTGACAGTGGATGGGCTGGAGAAGGAACGTGACTTCTACTTCAGCAAACTTCGTGACATCGAGCTC
ATCTGCCAGGAGCATGAAAGTGAAAACAGCCCTGTTATCTCAGGCATCATTGGCATCCTCTATGCCACAG
AGGAAGGATTCGCACCCCCTGAGGACGATGAGATTGAAGAGCATCAACAAGAAGACCAGGACGAGTACCT
GGATCCACCGGTCGCCACCATGGTGAGCAAAGGCGAAGAGCTGTTCACCGGCGTGGTGCCCATCCTGGTG
GAGCTGGACGGCGACGTGAACGGCCACAAGTTCAGCGTGAGCGGCGAGGGCGAGGGCGACGCCACCTACG
GCAAGCTGACCCTGAAGCTGCTGTGCACCACCGGCAAGCTGCCCGTGCCCTGGCCCACCCTGGTGACCAC
CCTGGGCTACGGCGTGCAGTGCTTCGCCCGGTACCCCGACCACATGAAGCAGCACGACTTCTTCAAGAGC
GCCATGCCCGAGGGCTACGTGCAGGAGCGGACCATCTTCTTCAAGGACGACGGCAACTACAAGACCCGGG
CCGAGGTGAAGTTCGAGGGCGACACCCTGGTGAACCGGATCGAGCTGAAGGGCATCGACTTCAAGGAGGA
CGGCAACATCCTGGGCCACAAGCTGGAGTACAACTACAACAGCCACAACGTGTACATCACCGCCGACAAG
CAGAAGAACGGCATCAAGGCCAACTTCAAGATCCGGCACAACATCGAGGACGGCGGCGTGCAGCTGGCCG
ACCACTACCAGCAGAACACCCCCATCGGCGACGGCCCCGTGCTGCTGCCCGACAACCACTACCTGAGCTA
CCAGAGCGCCCTGTTCAAGGACCCCAACGAGAAGCGGGACCACATGGTGCTGCTGGAGTTCCTGACCGCC
GCCGGCATCACCGAGGGCATGAACGAGCTCTATAAGTAAAGCGGCCGCGACTCTAGATCATAATCAGCCA
TACCACATTGAGA
