>Addgene plasmid #56634 | YPet-EB3-7 | addgene partial sequence | sequence record 130456 | CMV-F 5'-CGCAAATGGGCGGTAGGCGTG-3'
TGGTTTAGTGAACCGTCAGATCCGCTAGCGCTACCGGACTCAGATCTCGAGCTCAAGCTTCGAATTCTGC
AGTCGACTGCCACCATGGCCGTCAATGTGTACTCCACATCTGTGACCAGTGAAAATCTGAGTCGCCATGA
TATGCTTGCATGGGTCAACGACTCCCTGCACCTCAACTATACCAAGATAGAACAGCTTTGTTCAGGGGCA
GCCTACTGCCAGTTCATGGACATGCTCTTCCCCGGCTGTGTGCACTTGAGGAAAGTGAAGTTCCAGGCCA
AACTAGAGCATGAATACATCCACAACTTCAAGGTGCTGCAAGCAGCTTTCAAGAAGATGGGTGTTGACAA
AATCATTCCTGTAGAGAAATTAGTGAAAGGAAAATTCCAAGATAATTTTGAGTTTATTCAGTGGTTTAAG
AAATTCTTTGACGCAAACTATGATGGAAAGGATTACAACCCTCTGCTGGCGCGGCAGGGCCAGGACGTAG
CGCCACCTCCTAACCCAGGTGATCAGATCTTCAACAAATCCAAGAAACTCATTGGCACAGCAGTTCCACA
GAGGACGTCCCCCACAGGCCCAAAAAACATGCAGACCTCTGGCCGGCTGAGCAATGTGGCCCCCCCCTGC
ATTCTCCGGAAGAATCCTCCATCAGCCCGAAATGGCGGCCATGAGACTGATGCCCAAATTCTTGAACTCA
ACCAACAGCTGGTGGACTTGAAGCTGACAGTGGATGGGCTGGAGAAGGAACGTGACTTCTACTTCAGCAA
ACTTCGTGACATCGAGCTCATCTGCCAGGAGCATGAAAGTGAAAACAGCCCTGTTATCTCAGGCATCATT
GGCATCCTCTATGCCACAGAGGAAGGATTCGCACCC
