>Addgene plasmid #56634 | YPet-EB3-7 | addgene partial sequence | sequence record 130457 | SV40pA-R 5'-GAAATTTGTGATGCTATTGC-3'
AGTTAACAACAACAATTGCATTCATTTTATGTTTCAGGTTCAGGGGGAGGTGTGGGAGGTTTTTTAAAGC
AAGTAAAACCTCTACAAATGTGGTATGGCTGATTATGATCTAGAGTCGCGGCCGCTTTACTTATAGAGCT
CGTTCATGCCCTCGGTGATGCCGGCGGCGGTCAGGAACTCCAGCAGCACCATGTGGTCCCGCTTCTCGTT
GGGGTCCTTGAACAGGGCGCTCTGGTAGCTCAGGTAGTGGTTGTCGGGCAGCAGCACGGGGCCGTCGCCG
ATGGGGGTGTTCTGCTGGTAGTGGTCGGCCAGCTGCACGCCGCCGTCCTCGATGTTGTGCCGGATCTTGA
AGTTGGCCTTGATGCCGTTCTTCTGCTTGTCGGCGGTGATGTACACGTTGTGGCTGTTGTAGTTGTACTC
CAGCTTGTGGCCCAGGATGTTGCCGTCCTCCTTGAAGTCGATGCCCTTCAGCTCGATCCGGTTCACCAGG
GTGTCGCCCTCGAACTTCACCTCGGCCCGGGTCTTGTAGTTGCCGTCGTCCTTGAAGAAGATGGTCCGCT
CCTGCACGTAGCCCTCGGGCATGGCGCTCTTGAAGAAGTCGTGCTGCTTCATGTGGTCGGGGTACCGGGC
GAAGCACTGCACGCCGTAGCCCAGGGTGGTCACCAGGGTGGGCCAGGGCACGGGCAGCTTGCCGGTGGTG
CACAGCAGCTTCAGGGTCAGCTTGCCGTAGGTGGCGTCGCCCTCGCCCTCGCCGCTCACGCTGAACTTGT
GGCCGTTCACGTCGCCGTCCAGCTCCACCAGGATGGGCACCACGCCGGTGAACAGCTCTTCGCCTTTGCT
CACCATGGTGGCGACCGGTGGATCCAGG
